>Addgene plasmid #187191 | pLKO5d.SFFV.IRES.dTomato | addgene full sequence | sequence record 367458 | Addgene NGS Result
CTTTATTTGTGAAATTTGTGATGCTATTGCTTTATTTGTAACCATTATAAGCTGCAATAAACAAGTTCCT
CTCACTCTCTGATATTCATTTCTTTGCAAGTTATAAATACTGAATAATAAGATGACATGAACTACTACTG
CTAGAGATTTTCCACACTGACTAAAAGGGTCTGAGGGATCTCTAGTTACCAGAGTCACACAACAGACGGG
CACACACTACTTGAAGCACTCAAGGCAAGCTTTATTGAGGCTTAAGCAGTGGGTTCCCTAGTTAGCCAGA
GAGCTCCCAGGCTCAGATCTGGTCTAACCAGAGAGACCCAGTACAAGCAAAAAGCAGATCTTGTCTTCGT
TGGGAGTTACGTAGCCCTTCCAGTCCCCCCTTTTCTTTTAAAAAGTGGCTAAGATCTACAGCTGCCTTGT
AAGTCATTGGTCTTAAAGGTACCTGATATCGAATTCGAAAGGACGTCAGCTTCCCCGACAACACCACGGA
ATTATCAGTGCCCAGCAACCTAGCCCCTGTCCAGCAGCGGGCAAGGCAGGCGGCGATGAGTTCTGCCGTG
GCGATCGGGAGGGGGAAAGCGAAAGTCCCAGAAAGGAGTTGACAGGTGGTGGCAATGCCCCAGCCAGTGG
GGGTTGCGTCAGCAAACACAGAGCACACCACGCCACGTTGACGGACAACGGGCCACAACTCCTCATAAAG
AGACAGCAACCAGGATTTATACAAGGAGGAGAAAACGAAAGCCGTACGGGAAGCAATAGCATGATACAGA
GGCATTAAAGCAGCATATCCACACAGCGTAAAAGGAGCAACATAGTTAAGAATATCAGTCAATCTTTCAC
AAATTTTGTAATCCAGAGGTTGATTAACAGGAACAGAGCGTAAATAACGGGAAAGTTTCTTAACATGTTT
GTCTTGTGGCAATACACCTGAACTAGTAATTACATATCCCTAAAAATGTAAATGATTGCCCCACCATTTT
GTTTTATTAACATTTAAATGTATACCCAAATCAAGAAAAACAGAACAAATATGGGAATAAATGGCGGTAA
GATGCTCGAATTCCTGCAGCCCGGGGGATCCGTCGACGCGGCCGCTTTACTTGTACAGCTCGTCCATGCC
GTACAGGAACAGGTGGTGGCGGCCCTCGGAGCGCTCGTACTGTTCCACGATGGTGTAGTCCTCGTTGTGG
GAGGTGATGTCCAGCTTGGTGTCCACGTAGTAGTAGCCGGGCAGTTGCACGGGCTTCTTGGCCATGTAGA
TGGTCTTGAACTCCACCAGGTAGTGGCCGCCGTCCTTCAGCTTCAGGGCCTGGTGGATCTCGCCCTTCAG
CACGCCGTCGCGGGGGTACAGGCGCTCGGTGGAGGCCTCCCAGCCCATGGTCTTCTTCTGCATTACGGGG
CCGTCGGGGGGGAAGTTGGTGCCGCGCATCTTCACCTTGTAGATCAGCGTGCCGTCCTGCAGGGAGGAGT
CCTGGGTCACGGTCACCAGACCGCCGTCCTCGAAGTTCATCACGCGCTCCCACTTGAAGCCCTCGGGGAA
GGACAGCTTCTTGTAATCGGGGATGTCGGCGGGGTGCTTCACGTACGCCTTGGAGCCGTACATGAACTGG
GGGGACAGGATGTCCCAGGCGAAGGGCAGGGGGCCGCCCTTGGTCACCTTCAGCTTGGCGGTCTGGGTGC
CCTCGTAGGGGCGGCCCTCGCCCTCGCCCTCGATCTCGAACTCGTGGCCGTTCATGGAGCCCTCCATGCG
CACCTTGAAGCGCATGAACTCTTTGATGACCTCCTCGCCCTTGCTCACCATGGTTGTGGCCATATTATCA
TCGTGTTTTTCAAAGGAAAACCACGTCCCCGTGGTTCGGGGGGCCTAGACGTTTTTTTAACCTCGACTAA
ACACATGTAAAGCATGTGCACCGAGGCCCCAGATCAGATCCCATACAATGGGGTACCTTCTGGGCATCCT
TCAGCCCCTTGTTGAATACGCTTGAGGAGAGCCATTTGACTCTTTCCACAACTATCCAACTCACAACGTG
GCACTGGGGTTGTGCCGCCTTTGCAGGTGTATCTTATACACGTGGCTTTTGGCCGCAGAGGCACCTGTCG
CCAGGTGGGGGGTTCCGCTGCCTGCAAAGGGTCGCTACAGACGTTGTTTGTCTTCAAGAAGCTTCCAGAG
GAACTGCTTCCTTCACGACATTCAACAGACCTTGCATTCCTTTGGCGAGAGGGGAAAGACCCCTAGGAAT
GCTCGTCAAGAAGACAGGGCCAGGTTTCCGGGCCCTCACATTGCCAAAAGACGGCAATATGGTGGAAAAT
AACATATAGACAAACGCACACCGGCCTTATTCCAAGCGGCTTCGGCCAGTAACGTTAGGGGGGGGGGAGG
GAGAGGGGCGGATCCTCAGTTACTCATGCATACGCGCCGGAGTATACTAGTACCGGTGGATCCGTCGACG
GTATCGATAAGCTTGATTCGACCGGCCGACTCAGTCTGTCGGAGGACTGGCGCGCCGAGTGAGGGGTTGT
GAGCTCTTTTATAGAGCTCGGGAAGCAGAAGCGCGCGAACAGAAGCGAGAAGCAGGCTGATTGGTTAATT
CAAATAAGGCGCAGGGTCATTTCAGGTCCTTGGGGGAGCCTGGAAACATCTGATGGGTCTTAAGAAACTG
CTGAGGGTTGGGCCATATCTGGGGACCATCTGTTCTTGGCCTCGGGCCGGGGCCGAAACTGCGGTGACCA
TCTGTTCTTGGCCCCGGGCCGGGGCCGAAACTGCTCACCGCAGATATCCTGTTTGGCCCAACGTTAGCTA
TTTTCATGTACCCGCCCTTGATCTGAACTTCTCTATTCTTGGTTTGGTATTTTTCCATGCCTTGCAAAAT
GGCGTTACTGCAGCTAGCTCGAGGCTAGTCTCGTGATCGATAAAATTTTGAATTTTTGTAATTTGTTTTT
GTAATTCTTTAGTTTGTATGTCTGTTGCTATTATGTCTACTATTCTTTCCCCTGCACTGTACCCCCCAAT
CCCCCCTTTTCTTTTAAAAGTTAACCGATACCGTCGAGATCCGTTCACTAATCGAATGGATCTGTCTCTG
TCTCTCTCTCCACCTTCTTCTTCTATTCCTTCGGGCCTGTCGGGTCCCCTCGGGGTTGGGAGGTGGGTCT
GAAACGATAATGGTGAATATCCCTGCCTAACTCTATTCACTATAGAAAGTACAGCAAAAACTATTCTTAA
ACCTACCAAGCCTCCTACTATCATTATGAATAATTTTATATACCACAGCCAATTTGTTATGTTAAACCAA
TTCCACAAACTTGCCCATTTATCTAATTCCAATAATTCTTGTTCATTCTTTTCTTGCTGGTTTTGCGATT
CTTCAATTAAGGAGTGTATTAAGCTTGTGTAATTGTTAATTTCTCTGTCCCACTCCATCCAGGTCGTGTG
ATTCCAAATCTGTTCCAGAGATTTATTACTCCAACTAGCATTCCAAGGCACAGCAGTGGTGCAAATGAGT
TTTCCAGAGCAACCCCAAATCCCCAGGAGCTGTTGATCCTTTAGGTATCTTTCCACAGCCAGGATTCTTG
CCTGGAGCTGCTTGATGCCCCAGACTGTGAGTTGCAACAGATGCTGTTGCGCCTCAATAGCCCTCAGCAA
ATTGTTCTGCTGCTGCACTATACCAGACAATAATTGTCTGGCCTGTACCGTCAGCGTCATTGACGCTGCG
CCCATAGTGCTTCCTGCTGCTCCCAAGAACCCAAGGAACAAAGCTCCTATTCCCACTGCTCTTTTTTCTC
TCTGCACCACTCTTCTCTTTGCCTTGGTGGGTGCTACTCCTAATGGTTCAATTTTTACTACTTTATATTT
ATATAATTCACTTCTCCAATTGTCCCTCATATCTCCTCCTCCAGGTCTGAAGATCAGCGGCCGCTTGCTG
TGCGGTGGTCTTACTTTTGTTTTGCTCTTCCTCTATCTTGTCTAAAGCTTCCTTGGTGTCTTTTATCTCT
ATCCTTTGATGCACACAATAGAGGGTTGCTACTGTATTATATAATGATCTAAGTTCTTCTGATCCTGTCT
GAAGGGATGGTTGTAGCTGTCCCAGTATTTGTCTACAGCCTTCTGATGTTTCTAACAGGCCAGGATTAAC
TGCGAATCGTTCTAGCTCCCTGCTTGCCCATACTATATGTTTTAATTTATATTTTTTCTTTCCCCCTGGC
CTTAACCGAATTTTTTCCCATCGCGATCTAATTCTCCCCCGCTTAATACTGACGCTCTCGCACCCATCTC
TCTCCTTCTAGCCTCCGCTAGTCAAAATTTTTGGCGTACTCACCAGTCGCCGCCCCTCGCCTCTTGCCGT
GCGCGCTTCAGCAAGCCGAGTCCTGCGTCGAGAGAGCTCCTCTGGTTTCCCTTTCGCTTTCAAGTCCCTG
TTCGGGCGCCACTGCTAGAGATTTTCCACACTGACTAAAAGGGTCTGAGGGATCTCTAGTTACCAGAGTC
ACACAACAGACGGGCACACACTACTTGAAGCACTCAAGGCAAGCTTTATTGAGGCTTAAGCAGTGGGTTC
CCTAGTTAGCCAGAGAGCTCCCAGGCTCAGATCTGGTCTAACCAGAGAGACCCGTTTATGTATCGAGCTA
GGCACTTAAATACAATATCTCTGCAATGCGGCAATTCAGTGGTTCGTCCAATCCATGTCAGACCCGTCTG
TTGCCTTCCTAATAAGGCACGATCGTACCACCTTACTTCCACCAATCGGCATGCACGGTGCTTTTTCTCT
CCTTGTAAGGCATGTTGCTAACTCATCGTTACCATGTTGCAAGACTACAAGAGTATTGCATAAGACTACA
TTAAGCTTGCAGCTCCAGCTTTTGTTCCCTTTAGTGAGGGTTAATTGCGCGCTTGGCGTAATCATGGTCA
TAGCTGTTTCCTGTGTGAAATTGTTATCCGCTCACAATTCCACACAACATACGAGCCGGAAGCATAAAGT
GTAAAGCCTGGGGTGCCTAATGAGTGAGCTAACTCACATTAATTGCGTTGCGCTCACTGCCCGCTTTCCA
GTCGGGAAACCTGTCGTGCCAGCTGCATTAATGAATCGGCCAACGCGCGGGGAGAGGCGGTTTGCGTATT
GGGCGCTCTTCCGCTTCCTCGCTCACTGACTCGCTGCGCTCGGTCGTTCGGCTGCGGCGAGCGGTATCAG
CTCACTCAAAGGCGGTAATACGGTTATCCACAGAATCAGGGGATAACGCAGGAAAGAACATGTGAGCAAA
AGGCCAGCAAAAGGCCAGGAACCGTAAAAAGGCCGCGTTGCTGGCGTTTTTCCATAGGCTCCGCCCCCCT
GACGAGCATCACAAAAATCGACGCTCAAGTCAGAGGTGGCGAAACCCGACAGGACTATAAAGATACCAGG
CGTTTCCCCCTGGAAGCTCCCTCGTGCGCTCTCCTGTTCCGACCCTGCCGCTTACCGGATACCTGTCCGC
CTTTCTCCCTTCGGGAAGCGTGGCGCTTTCTCATAGCTCACGCTGTAGGTATCTCAGTTCGGTGTAGGTC
GTTCGCTCCAAGCTGGGCTGTGTGCACGAACCCCCCGTTCAGCCCGACCGCTGCGCCTTATCCGGTAACT
ATCGTCTTGAGTCCAACCCGGTAAGACACGACTTATCGCCACTGGCAGCAGCCACTGGTAACAGGATTAG
CAGAGCGAGGTATGTAGGCGGTGCTACAGAGTTCTTGAAGTGGTGGCCTAACTACGGCTACACTAGAAGA
ACAGTATTTGGTATCTGCGCTCTGCTGAAGCCAGTTACCTTCGGAAAAAGAGTTGGTAGCTCTTGATCCG
GCAAACAAACCACCGCTGGTAGCGGTGGTTTTTTTGTTTGCAAGCAGCAGATTACGCGCAGAAAAAAAGG
ATCTCAAGAAGATCCTTTGATCTTTTCTACGGGGTCTGACGCTCAGTGGAACGAAAACTCACGTTAAGGG
ATTTTGGTCATGAGATTATCAAAAAGGATCTTCACCTAGATCCTTTTAAATTAAAAATGAAGTTTTAAAT
CAATCTAAAGTATATATGAGTAAACTTGGTCTGACAGTTACCAATGCTTAATCAGTGAGGCACCTATCTC
AGCGATCTGTCTATTTCGTTCATCCATAGTTGCCTGACTCCCCGTCGTGTAGATAACTACGATACGGGAG
GGCTTACCATCTGGCCCCAGTGCTGCAATGATACCGCGAGACCCACGCTCACCGGCTCCAGATTTATCAG
CAATAAACCAGCCAGCCGGAAGGGCCGAGCGCAGAAGTGGTCCTGCAACTTTATCCGCCTCCATCCAGTC
TATTAATTGTTGCCGGGAAGCTAGAGTAAGTAGTTCGCCAGTTAATAGTTTGCGCAACGTTGTTGCCATT
GCTACAGGCATCGTGGTGTCACGCTCGTCGTTTGGTATGGCTTCATTCAGCTCCGGTTCCCAACGATCAA
GGCGAGTTACATGATCCCCCATGTTGTGCAAAAAAGCGGTTAGCTCCTTCGGTCCTCCGATCGTTGTCAG
AAGTAAGTTGGCCGCAGTGTTATCACTCATGGTTATGGCAGCACTGCATAATTCTCTTACTGTCATGCCA
TCCGTAAGATGCTTTTCTGTGACTGGTGAGTACTCAACCAAGTCATTCTGAGAATAGTGTATGCGGCGAC
CGAGTTGCTCTTGCCCGGCGTCAATACGGGATAATACCGCGCCACATAGCAGAACTTTAAAAGTGCTCAT
CATTGGAAAACGTTCTTCGGGGCGAAAACTCTCAAGGATCTTACCGCTGTTGAGATCCAGTTCGATGTAA
CCCACTCGTGCACCCAACTGATCTTCAGCATCTTTTACTTTCACCAGCGTTTCTGGGTGAGCAAAAACAG
GAAGGCAAAATGCCGCAAAAAAGGGAATAAGGGCGACACGGAAATGTTGAATACTCATACTCTTCCTTTT
TCAATATTATTGAAGCATTTATCAGGGTTATTGTCTCATGAGCGGATACATATTTGAATGTATTTAGAAA
AATAAACAAATAGGGGTTCCGCGCACATTTCCCCGAAAAGTGCCACCTAAATTGTAAGCGTTAATATTTT
GTTAAAATTCGCGTTAAATTTTTGTTAAATCAGCTCATTTTTTAACCAATAGGCCGAAATCGGCAAAATC
CCTTATAAATCAAAAGAATAGACCGAGATAGGGT
[37 nt withheld, positions 7175-7211]
AAAGAACGTGGACTCCAACGTCAAAGG
[49 nt withheld, positions 7239-7287]
T
[91 nt withheld, positions 7289-7379]
G
[124 nt withheld, positions 7381-7504]
CCCATTCGCCATTCAGGCTGCGCAACTGTTGGGAAGGGCGATCGGTGCGGGCCTCTTCGCTATTACGCCA
GCTGGCGAAAGGGGGATGTGCTGCAAGGCGATTAAGTTGGGTAACGCCAGGGTTTTCCCAGTCACGACGT
TGTAAAACGACGGCCAGTGAGCGCGCGTAATACGACTCACTATAGGGCGAATTGGGTACGTCCCTAGGCC
TCCAAAAAAGCCTCCTCACTACTTCTGGAATAGCTCAGAGGCCGAGGCGGCCTCGGCCTCTGCATAAATA
AAAAAAATTAGTCAGCCATGGGGCGGAGAATGGGCGGAACTGGGCGGAGTTAGGGGCGGGATGGGCGGAG
TTAGGGGCGGGATAGCTAGAGCCAGACATGATAAGATACATTGATGAGTTTGGACAAACCACAACTAGAA
TGCAGTGAAAAAAATG
Features (pLannotate 1.2.2; 29 found; start..end, strand, type, name):
    139..319     -  LTR            5' LTR (truncated): truncated 5' long terminal repeat (LTR) from HIV-1
    305..460     -  CDS            nef (fragment): NEF_HV1LA - Experimental evidence at protein level: Swiss-Prot protein existence level 1. Extracellular Nef protein targets CD4(+) T-lymphocytes for apoptosis by interacting with CXCR4 surface receptors. From Human immunodeficiency virus type 1 group M subtype B (isolate Lai) (HIV-1).
    462..865     -  misc_feature   WPRE: woodchuck hepatitis virus posttranscriptional regulatory element
    997..1056    -  CDS            S (fragment): HBSAG_WHV6 - Experimental evidence at transcript level: Swiss-Prot protein existence level 2. The middle envelope protein plays an important role in the budding of the virion. It is involved in the induction of budding in a nucleocapsid independent way. In this process the majority of envelope proteins bud to form subviral lipoprotein particles of 22 nm of diameter that do not contain a nucleocapsid (By similarity). From Woodchuck hepatitis B virus (isolate w64/pWS23) (WHV).
   1056..1081    -  misc_feature   MCS (fragment): pBluescript multiple cloning site
   1100..1801    -  CDS            dTomato: dTomato is a basic (constitutively fluorescent) orange fluorescent protein published in 2004, derived from Discosoma sp.. It is reported to be a somewhat slowly-maturing dimer with low acid sensitivity.
   1815..2277    -  misc_feature   IRES: internal ribosome entry site (IRES) of the encephalomyocarditis virus (EMCV)
   2444..2467    -  misc_feature   MCS (fragment): pBluescript multiple cloning site
   2477..2878    -  promoter       SFFV promoter: spleen focus-forming virus long terminal repeat (LTR) promoter
   2912..3029    -  misc_feature   cPPT/CTS: central polypurine tract and central termination sequence of HIV-1
   3048..3148    -  CDS            Rev (fragment): human immunodeficiency virus 1 (HIV-1) Rev protein; rev; enhances nuclear export of unspliced and incompletely spliced viral mRNAs
   3525..3758    -  misc_feature   RRE: The Rev response element (RRE) of HIV-1 allows for Rev-dependent mRNA export from the nucleus to the cytoplasm.
   3904..4267    -  CDS            HIV-1 gag (fragment): gag protein from human immunodeficiency virus 1; gag
   4251..4376    -  misc_feature   HIV-1 Ψ: packaging signal of human immunodeficiency virus type 1
   4423..4603    -  LTR            5' LTR (truncated): truncated 5' long terminal repeat (LTR) from HIV-1
   4604..4830    -  promoter       RSV promoter: Rous sarcoma virus enhancer/promoter
   4858..4876    -  promoter       T3 promoter: promoter for bacteriophage T3 RNA polymerase
   4921..4937    -  protein_bind   lac operator: The lac repressor binds to the lac operator to inhibit transcription in E. coli. This inhibition can be relieved by adding lactose or isopropyl-β-D-thiogalactopyranoside (IPTG). lac repressor encoded by lacI
   4945..4975    -  promoter       lac promoter: promoter for the E. coli lac operon
   4990..5011    -  protein_bind   CAP binding site: CAP binding activates transcription in the presence of cAMP. E. coli catabolite activator protein
   5024..5116    -  CDS            lacI (fragment): lac repressor; lacI; The lac repressor binds to the lac operator to inhibit transcription in E. coli. This inhibition can be relieved by adding lactose or isopropyl-β-D-thiogalactopyranoside (IPTG).
   5299..5887    -  rep_origin     ori: high-copy-number ColE1/pMB1/pBR322/pUC origin of replication
   6058..6918    -  CDS            AmpR: β-lactamase; bla; confers resistance to ampicillin, carbenicillin, and related antibiotics
   6919..7023    -  promoter       AmpR promoter: bla
   7076..7504    -  rep_origin     f1 ori (sequence partly withheld): f1 bacteriophage origin of replication; arrow indicates direction of (+) strand synthesis
   7509..7664    -  CDS            lacZα (fragment): LacZα fragment of β-galactosidase; lacZ fragment
   7672..7690    +  promoter       T7 promoter: promoter for bacteriophage T7 RNA polymerase
   7711..7846    -  rep_origin     SV40 ori: SV40 origin of replication
   7886..67      -  polyA_signal   SV40 poly(A) signal (across the origin): SV40 polyadenylation signal
