[The description below was written by a language model from this plasmid's Addgene catalogue record and pLannotate feature annotations shown in this document.]
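Description:
pLKO5d.SFFV.IRES.dTomato is an empty lentiviral backbone of about 7.9 kb intended for gene overexpression in mammalian cells, and it also serves as the matched no-insert control for constructs built in it. It is propagated in E. coli on a high-copy ColE1/pUC-type origin with ampicillin selection through β-lactamase. The backbone also retains an f1 phage origin, T3 and T7 promoters and lac/lacZα remnants from its cloning-vector ancestry, along with an SV40 origin and an SV40 polyadenylation signal outside the viral region.

The transfer cassette has a third-generation-style layout. An RSV enhancer/promoter is fused to a truncated HIV-1 5' LTR to drive Tat-independent production of genomic RNA in packaging cells. This is followed by the Ψ packaging signal with a partial gag sequence, the Rev response element for nuclear export of the unspliced genome, and the cPPT/CTS, which aids nuclear import and transduction. The internal expression unit uses the spleen focus-forming virus LTR promoter, a strong promoter often chosen for haematopoietic cells. Downstream of it lies a short polylinker remnant where a gene of interest would presumably be inserted, then an EMCV IRES and the dTomato coding sequence. A cloned cDNA and the orange-red fluorescent reporter would therefore be translated from one bicistronic transcript, so transduced cells can be identified or sorted by fluorescence. A WPRE follows to enhance transcript stability and expression, ahead of the second annotated truncated LTR at the 3' end of the cassette.

No insert is recorded. The associated publication concerns myeloid leukaemia, which fits use of this backbone in haematopoietic cell models.
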