Addgene plasmid #187191: pLKO5d.SFFV.IRES.dTomato
Purpose: (Empty Backbone) Lentiviral gene overexpression (backbone/control)
Depositing lab: Jan-Henning Klusmann. Depositing organization: Martin-Luther-Universitaet Halle-Wittenberg. Publication: RUNX1 isoform disequilibrium promotes the development of trisomy 21-associated myeloid leukemia. Gialesaki S, Brauer-Hartmann D, Issa H, Bhayadia R, Alejo-Valle O, Verboon L, Schmell AL, Laszig S, Regenyi E, Schuschel K, Labuhn M, Ng M, Winkler R, Ihling C, Sinz A, Glass M, Huttelmaier S, Matzk S, Schmid L, Struwe FJ, Kadel SK, Reinhardt D, Yaspo ML, Heckl D, Klusmann JH. Blood. 2023 Mar 9;141(10):1105-1118. doi: 10.1182/blood.2022017619. PubMed 36493345.
Backbone
  Vector backbone: pLKO5d.SFFV.IRES.dTomato
  Vector type: Lentiviral
Growth in bacteria
  Bacterial resistance: Ampicillin, 100 μg/mL
  Growth temperature: 37°C
  Growth strain: NEB Stable
  Copy number: High Copy
Gene/Insert
  Gene/Insert name: None
Terms and licenses: Academic/Nonprofit Terms; Industry Terms: Not Available to Industry
How to cite: pLKO5d.SFFV.IRES.dTomato was a gift from Jan-Henning Klusmann (Addgene plasmid # 187191 ; http://n2t.net/addgene:187191 ; RRID:Addgene_187191)
